>Addgene plasmid #189783 | pYPQ132-RZ-Cas12j2 | addgene full sequence | sequence record 375103 | Addgene NGS Result
TCGCGTTCTGCATTAATGAATCGGCCAACGCGCGGGGAGAGGCGGTTTGCGTATTGGGCGCTCTTCCGCT
TCCTCGCTCACTGACTCGCTGCGCTCGGTCGTTCGGCTGCGGCGAGCGGTATCAGCTCACTCAAAGGCGG
TAATACGGTTATCCACAGAATCAGGGGATAACGCAGGAAAGAACATGAATTAATTCTCATGTTTGACAGC
TTATCATCGATTAGCTTTAATGCGGTAGTTTATCACAGTTAAATTGCTAACGCAGTCAGGCACCGTGTAT
GAAATCTAACAATGCGCTCATCGTCATCCTCGGCACCGTCACCCTGGATGCTGTAGGCATAGGCTTGGTT
ATGCCGGTACTGCCGGGCCTCTTGCGGGATATCGTCCATTCCGACAGCATCGCCAGTCACTATGGCGTGC
TGCTAGCGCTATATGCGTTGATGCAATTTCTATGCGCACCCGTTCTCGGAGCACTGTCCGACCGCTTTGG
CCGCCGCCCAGTCCTGCTCGCTTCGCTACTTGGAGCCACTATCGACTACGCGATCATGGCGACCACACCC
GTCCTGTGGATTCTCTACGCCGGACGCATCGTGGCCGGCATCACCGGCGCCACAGGTGCGGTTGCTGGCG
CCTATATCGCCGACATCACCGATGGGGAAGATCGGGCTCGCCACTTCGGGCTCATGAGCGCTTGTTTCGG
CGTGGGTATGGTGGCAGGCCCCGTGGCCGGGGGACTGTTGGGCGCCATCTCCTTACATGCACCATTCCTT
GCGGCGGCGGTGCTCAACGGCCTCAACCTACTACTGGGCTGCTTCCTAATGCAGGAGTCGCATAAGGGAG
AGCGCCGACCCATGCCCTTGAGAGCCTTCAACCCAGTCAGCTCCTTCCGGTGGGCGCGGGGCATGACTAT
CGTCGCCGCACTTATGACTGTCTTCTTTATCATGCAACTCGTAGGACAGGTGCCGGCAGCGCTCTGGGTC
ATTTTCGGCGAGGACCGCTTTCGCTGGAGCGCGACGATGATCGGCCTGTCGCTTGCGGTATTCGGAATCT
TGCACGCCCTCGCTCAAGCCTTCGTCACTGGTCCCGCCACCAAACGTTTCGGCGAGAAGCAGGCCATTAT
CGCCGGCATGGCGGCCGACGCGCTGGGCTACGTCTTGCTGGCGTTCGCGACGCGAGGCTGGATGGCCTTC
CCCATTATGATTCTTCTCGCTTCCGGCGGCATCGGGATGCCCGCGTTGCAGGCCATGCTGTCCAGGCAGG
TAGATGACGACCATCAGGGACAGCTTCAAGGATCGCTCGCGGCTCTTACCAGCCTAACTTCGATCATTGG
ACCGCTGATCGTCACGGCGATTTATGCCGCCTCGGCGAGCACATGGAACGGGTTGGCATGGATTGTAGGC
GCCGCCCTATACCTTGTCTGCCTCCCCGCGTTGCGTCGCGGTGCATGGAGCCGGGCCACCTCGACCTGAA
TGGAAGCCGGCGGCACCTCGCTAACGGATTCACCACTCCAAGAATTGGAGCCAATCAATTCTTGCGGAGA
ACTGTGAATGCGCAAACCAACCCTTGATCGGGGAAGAACAGTATGTCGAGCTATTTTTTGACTTACTGGG
GATCAAGCCTGATTGGGAGAAAATAAAATATCCCCTATAGTGAGTCGTATTACATGGTCATAGCTGTTTC
CTGGCAGCTCTGGCCCGTGTCTCAAAATCTCTGATGTTACATTGCACAAGATAAAAATATATCATCATGC
CTCCTCTAGAGGTCTCCCATGTCGTTGCTGATGAGTCCGTGAGGACGAAACGAGTAAGCTCGTCCAACGA
TTGCCCCTCACGAGGGGACGAGACGGAGCTCAGTCTGACCGCGGCGTCTCTGGCCGGCATGGTCCCAGCC
TCCTCGCTGGCGCCGGCTGGGCAACATGCTTCGGCATGGCGAATGGGACGGACCGAGACCCTCGAGCCAC
CCATGACCAAAATCCCTTAACGTGAGTTACGCGTCGTTCCACTGAGCGTCAGACCCCGTAGAAAAGATCA
AAGGATCTTCTTGAGATCCTTTTTTTCTGCGCGTAATCTGCTGCTTGCAAACAAAAAAACCACCGCTACC
AGCGGTGGTTTGTTTGCCGGATCAAGAGCTACCAACTCTTTTTCCGAAGGTAACTGGCTTCAGCAGAGCG
CAGATACCAAATACTGTTCTTCTAGTGTAGCCGTAGTTAGGCCACCACTTCAAGAACTCTGTAGCACCGC
CTACATACCTCGCTCTGCTAATCCTGTTACCAGTGGCTGCTGCCAGTGGCGATAAGTCGTGTCTTACCGG
GTTGGACTCAAGACGATAGTTACCGGATAAGGCGCAGCGGTCGGGCTGAACGGGGGGTTCGTGCACACAG
CCCAGCTTGGAGCGAACGACCTACACCGAACTGAGATACCTACAGCGTGAGCTATGAGAAAGCGCCACGC
TTCCCGAAGGGAGAAAGGCGGACAGGTATCCGGTAAGCGGCAGGGTCGGAACAGGAGAGCGCACGAGGGA
GCTTCCAGGGGGAAACGCCTGGTATCTTTATAGTCCTGTCGGGTTTCGCCACCTCTGACTTGAGCGTCGA
TTTTTGTGATGCTCGTCAGGGGGGCGGAGCCTATGGAAAAACGCCAGCAACGCGGCCTTTTTACGGTTCC
TGGCCTTTTGCTGGCCTTTTGCTCACATGTTCTTTCCTGCGTTATCCCCTGATTCTGTGGATAACCGTAT
TACCGCCTTTGAGTGAGCTGATACCGCTCGCCGCAGCCGAACGACCGAGCGCAGCGAGTCAGTGAGCGAG
GAAGCGGAAGAGCGCCCAATACGCAAACCGCCTCTCCCCGCGCGTTGGCCGATTCATTAATGCAGCTGGC
ACGACAGGTTTCCCGACTGGAAAGCGGGCAGTGAGCGCAACGCAATTAATACGCGTACCGCTAGCCAGGA
AGAGTTTGTAGAAACGCAAAAAGGCCATCCGTCAGGATGGCCTTCTGCTTAGTTTGATGCCTGGCAGTTT
ATGGCGGGCGTCCTGCCCGCCACCCTCCGGGCCGTTGCTTCACAACGTTCAAATCCGCTCCCGGCGGATT
TGTCCTACTCAGGAGAGCGTTCACCGACAAACAACAGATAAAACGAAAGGCCCAGTCTTCCGACTGAGCC
TTTCGTTTTATTTGATGCCTGGCAGTTCCCTACTC
Features (pLannotate 1.2.2; 11 found; start..end, strand, type, name):
      8..61      -  CDS            lacI (fragment): lac repressor; lacI; The lac repressor binds to the lac operator to inhibit transcription in E. coli. This inhibition can be relieved by adding lactose or isopropyl-β-D-thiogalactopyranoside (IPTG).
     63..187     -  rep_origin     RSF ori (fragment): Plasmids containing the RSF 1030 origin of replication can be propagated in E. coli cells that contain additional plasmids with compatible origins.
    203..231     +  promoter       tet promoter: E. coli promoter for tetracycline efflux protein gene
    279..1469    +  CDS            TcR: tetracycline efflux protein; tet; confers resistance to tetracycline
   1567..1641    +  CDS            KanR (fragment): aminoglycoside phosphotransferase; aphA-3; confers resistance to kanamycin
   1644..1662    -  promoter       T7 promoter: promoter for bacteriophage T7 RNA polymerase
   1778..1801    +  misc_RNA       sTRSV HHRz (fragment): hammerhead ribozyme from the tobacco ringspot virus satellite RNA (Khvorova et al., 2003)
   2041..2629    +  rep_origin     ori: high-copy-number ColE1/pMB1/pBR322/pUC origin of replication
   2812..2904    +  CDS            lacI (fragment): lac repressor; lacI; The lac repressor binds to the lac operator to inhibit transcription in E. coli. This inhibition can be relieved by adding lactose or isopropyl-β-D-thiogalactopyranoside (IPTG).
   2959..2986    -  terminator     rrnB T2 terminator: transcription terminator T2 from the E. coli rrnB gene
   3118..3161    +  terminator     rrnB T1 terminator: Escherichia coli rrnB; transcription terminator T1 from the E. coli rrnB gene
