[The description below was written by a language model from this plasmid's Addgene catalogue record and pLannotate feature annotations shown in this document.]
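Description:
pYPQ132-RZ-Cas12j2 is a small (about 3.2 kb) Golden Gate entry vector from a plant CRISPR toolkit, derived from the pYPQ132-STU-Lb backbone and supplied as an empty backbone. It is designed to receive the second crRNA of a multiplexed Cas12j2 (CasΦ) array, with the cloned crRNA flanked by a hammerhead (HH) ribozyme on one side and an HDV ribozyme on the other. After transcription, the two ribozymes self-cleave and release a crRNA with defined ends, so that guides can be processed out of a longer transcript rather than each depending on its own small-RNA promoter. The record does not state which promoter ultimately drives the crRNA unit in plants, or which restriction enzymes are used for cloning. As a position-specific entry module, it is presumably combined with companion crRNA modules in later assembly steps, although those steps are not described.

The plasmid is propagated in E. coli on a high-copy ColE1/pUC-type origin and selected with tetracycline, through a tetracycline efflux gene (TcR) expressed from its native tet promoter. The automated annotation detects only a partial match to the tobacco ringspot virus satellite hammerhead ribozyme in the cloning region. It does not annotate the HDV ribozyme or the Cas12j2 crRNA scaffold, so these elements rest on the catalogue description. Other features are a T7 promoter and rrnB T1 and T2 terminators, which probably insulate the cassette. Short fragments of lacI, KanR and an RSF origin also appear and seem to be non-functional remnants of earlier vector construction. The associated work applied Cas12j2 to genome editing, gene activation and epigenome editing in plants.
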