Addgene plasmid #189783: pYPQ132-RZ-Cas12j2
Purpose: (Empty Backbone) Golden Gate entry vector to clone the 2nd Cas12j2(CasΦ) crRNA flanked by HH and HDV ribozymes
Depositing lab: Yiping Qi. Depositing organization: University of Maryland, College Park. Publication: Hypercompact CRISPR-Cas12j2 (CasPhi) enables genome editing, gene activation, and epigenome editing in plants. Liu S, Sretenovic S, Fan T, Cheng Y, Li G, Qi A, Tang X, Xu Y, Guo W, Zhong Z, He Y, Liang Y, Han Q, Zheng X, Gu X, Qi Y, Zhang Y. Plant Commun. 2022 Sep 20:100453. doi: 10.1016/j.xplc.2022.100453. PubMed 36127876.
Backbone
  Vector backbone: pYPQ132-STU-Lb
  Vector type: Plant Expression, CRISPR
Growth in bacteria
  Bacterial resistance: Tetracycline, 10 μg/mL
  Growth temperature: 37°C
  Growth strain: DH5alpha
  Copy number: High Copy
Terms and licenses: Academic/Nonprofit Terms; Industry Terms: Not Available to Industry
How to cite: pYPQ132-RZ-Cas12j2 was a gift from Yiping Qi (Addgene plasmid # 189783 ; http://n2t.net/addgene:189783 ; RRID:Addgene_189783)
